Addgene plasmid #16779: XE161 XDshHA-triple pt mutant-CS2+
Depositing lab: Randall Moon. Depositing organization: University of Washington. Publication: Dapper, a Dishevelled-associated antagonist of beta-catenin and JNK signaling, is required for notochord formation. Cheyette BN, Waxman JS, Miller JR, Takemaru K, Sheldahl LC, Khlebtsova N, Fox EP, Earnest T, Moon RT. Dev Cell. 2002 Apr. 2(4):449-61. 10.1016/S1534-5807(02)00140-5 PubMed 11970895.
Backbone
  Vector backbone: pCS2+
  Backbone size w/o insert (bp): 4100
  Vector type: Xenopus Expression
Growth in bacteria
  Bacterial resistance: Ampicillin, 100 μg/mL
  Growth temperature: 37°C
  Growth strain: DH5alpha
  Copy number: Unknown
Gene/Insert
  Gene/Insert name: Dishevelled (alt name: Dsh)
  Species: X. laevis (frog)
  Mutation: triple point mutation outside of the PDZ binding domain
  Entrez Gene: dvl2.L (a.k.a. XELAEV_18019661mg, dishevelled, dsh, dvl, dvl2, xdd1, xdsh)
  Tag / fusion protein: HA
  Cloning method: Restriction Enzyme
  Sequencing primers: 5′ SP6
Terms and licenses: Academic/Nonprofit Terms; Industry Terms: Not Available to Industry
Depositor comments: HA tagged Xenopus Dishevelled with a triple point mutation outside of the PDZ binding domain, that does not block binding to Dapper. Notes for Use: Linearize with either Not1 or Asp718 Reference: B. Cheyette et al. (2002). Developmental Cell 2: 449-461
How to cite: XE161 XDshHA-triple pt mutant-CS2+ was a gift from Randall Moon (Addgene plasmid # 16779 ; http://n2t.net/addgene:16779 ; RRID:Addgene_16779)
