[The description below was written by a language model from this plasmid's Addgene catalogue record.]
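Description:
XE161 XDshHA-triple pt mutant-CS2+ is a Xenopus expression plasmid built on the pCS2+ backbone (about 4.1 kb without insert) and propagated in E. coli under ampicillin selection. pCS2+ is a widely used dual-purpose vector: in its standard form it carries a strong CMV-derived promoter for expression after DNA delivery into vertebrate cells or embryos, together with an SP6 phage promoter upstream of the cloning site and an SV40 polyadenylation signal downstream. This allows capped synthetic mRNA to be made in vitro from linearized template. No feature table accompanies this record, so these elements are inferred from the named backbone rather than confirmed. The listing of SP6 as the 5′ sequencing primer and the depositor's note that the plasmid is linearized with NotI or Asp718 are consistent with that arrangement.

The insert, cloned by restriction enzymes, is Xenopus laevis Dishevelled (Dsh, dvl2.L), a cytoplasmic scaffold protein that relays Wnt signals, fused to an HA epitope tag for detection or immunoprecipitation. The position of the tag is not stated. This version carries a triple point mutation described as lying outside the PDZ binding domain, and the depositor notes that it does not block binding to Dapper, a Dishevelled-associated antagonist of beta-catenin and JNK signaling. The specific residues changed are not given. Given this behaviour, the construct would be suited to serve as a comparison or specificity control in mapping the Dishevelled–Dapper interaction, most likely through mRNA injection into frog embryos or in binding assays, though the record does not state its exact experimental role.
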