>Addgene plasmid #16779 | XE161 XDshHA-triple pt mutant-CS2+ | addgene partial sequence | sequence record 23385 | 16779 with SP6
TTTTTTCAGGATCACCATGGCGGAGACTAAAGTGATTTACCATCTGGATGAGGAGGAGACCCCGNTACCT
GGTGAAGGTCCCTGNTCCCGGCCACTGACATCCGCCTGAGGGACTTCAAGGCTGCGCTGGGCCGAGGCCA
CGCCAAATATTTCTTCAAGGCCATGGACCAAGACTTCGGGGTAGTTAAGGAGGAGATCTCAGATGACAAT
GCCAAGCTGCCGTGCTTTAATGGCCGTGTGGTGTCGTGGCTTGTGTCCTCCGAGGGTTCTCAGCCGGATT
CTGCACCCCCGGCCCCTGCTACAGAGGTCAGACCTGAACCCCCCCCTCCTGTTCCACCCCCGATTCCACC
ACCCCCTGCAGAGAGAACCAGCGGTATTGGAGATTCCCGGCCTCCCTCCTTTCATCCCAACGTGTCGGGC
AGTACTGAGCAGCTGGATCAGGACAACGAGTCTGTCATCTCCATGCGCAGAGACCGAGTCAGGCGGAGAG
AGAGCAGTGAGCAAGCAGGTGTTGGCAGAGGGGTGAATGGACGGACAGAGCGGCACCTATCTGGGTATGA
ATCTTCCTCGACTCTATTGACCAGTGAGATTGAGACGAGTATCTGTGATTCGGAGGAGGACGACACCATG
AGCAGGTTCAGCAGTTCCACGGAGCAGAGCAGTGCCTCACGCCTTCTCAAACGGCACGGNNCCCCCCCNN
AANCAAAAAACCCCCTTGCCCTGGAACGGACGTCCTCATTCAGCAGCGTCACCGACTCCACCATGTCCCT
AAACATCATCACTGTGACGCTGAA
